Addgene plasmid #210274: pUdOm1.2
Purpose: (Empty Backbone) Empty backbone with ampicillin resistance for high expression in mammalian cells
Depositing lab: Corrie daCosta. Depositing organization: University of Ottawa. Publication: pUdOs: Concise Plasmids for Bacterial and Mammalian Cells. Manigat FO, Connell LB, Stewart BN, LePabic AR, Tessier CJG, Emlaw JR, Calvert ND, Rossl A, Shuhendler AJ, daCosta CJB, Campbell-Valois FX. ACS Synth Biol. 2024 Jan 18. doi: 10.1021/acssynbio.3c00408. PubMed 38235654.
Backbone
  Vector backbone: pUdOm1.2
  Backbone size (bp): 2776
  Vector type: Mammalian Expression, Synthetic Biology
  Promoter: CMV
Growth in bacteria
  Bacterial resistance: Ampicillin, 100 μg/mL
  Growth temperature: 37°C
  Growth strain: DH5alpha
  Copy number: High Copy
Terms and licenses: Academic/Nonprofit Terms; Industry Terms: Not Available to Industry
How to cite: pUdOm1.2 was a gift from Corrie daCosta (Addgene plasmid # 210274 ; http://n2t.net/addgene:210274 ; RRID:Addgene_210274)
