[The description below was written by a language model from this plasmid's Addgene catalogue record and pLannotate feature annotations shown in this document.]
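Description:
pUdOm1.2 is a compact, 2,776 bp empty backbone for high-level expression in mammalian cells, catalogued as a mammalian expression and synthetic biology vector and belonging to the pUdO series of concise plasmids for bacterial and mammalian cells. It is propagated in E. coli as a high-copy plasmid through a ColE1/pUC-type origin of replication. Selection relies on ampicillin, with β-lactamase (AmpR) driven by its native bla promoter. No mammalian selection marker, viral element or episomal replication origin is annotated, so the plasmid appears suited to transient transfection rather than stable selection, although the record does not say this explicitly.

The expression unit consists of the human cytomegalovirus immediate early enhancer and promoter, followed after a gap of roughly 170 bp by the bovine growth hormone polyadenylation signal. This unannotated interval between promoter and poly(A) signal is presumably where a gene of interest is cloned, but the record does not describe the cloning sites it contains. A coding sequence placed there would be transcribed strongly by CMV and its transcript terminated and polyadenylated by the bGH signal. No tags, reporters or insert are present.

The remaining annotations are minor. A very short lacZα fragment lies just upstream of the AmpR promoter and is probably a remnant rather than a functional blue/white screening element. Short T7 and T3 promoter matches lie between the resistance gene and the origin, away from the expression cassette, and their function there is not stated. The plasmid's main use is as a minimal chassis for inserting genes to be expressed in mammalian cells.
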