Features (pLannotate 1.2.2; 9 found; start..end, strand, type, name):
     67..370     +  enhancer       CMV enhancer: human cytomegalovirus immediate early enhancer
    371..574     +  promoter       CMV promoter: human cytomegalovirus (CMV) immediate early promoter
    749..973     +  polyA_signal   bGH poly(A) signal: bovine growth hormone polyadenylation signal
   1043..1060    +  CDS            lacZα (fragment): LacZα fragment of β-galactosidase; lacZ fragment
   1059..1130    +  promoter       AmpR promoter: bla
   1131..1991    +  CDS            AmpR: β-lactamase; bla; confers resistance to ampicillin, carbenicillin, and related antibiotics
   1992..2010    +  promoter       T7 promoter: promoter for bacteriophage T7 RNA polymerase
   2099..2117    -  promoter       T3 promoter: promoter for bacteriophage T3 RNA polymerase
   2140..2728    +  rep_origin     ori: high-copy-number ColE1/pMB1/pBR322/pUC origin of replication
>Addgene plasmid #210274 | pUdOm1.2 | addgene full sequence | sequence record 422549 | Addgene NGS Result
GTGACTAGCGGAAACACAGAAAAAAGCCCGCACCTGACAGTGCGGGCTTTTTTTTTCGACCAAAGGCGTT
ACATAACTTACGGTAAATGGCCCGCCTGGCTGACCGCCCAACGACCCCCGCCCATTGACGTCAATAATGA
CGTATGTTCCCATAGTAACGCCAATAGGGACTTTCCATTGACGTCAATGGGTGGAGTATTTACGGTAAAC
TGCCCACTTGGCAGTACATCAAGTGTATCATATGCCAAGTACGCCCCCTATTGACGTCAATGACGGTAAA
TGGCCCGCCTGGCATTATGCCCAGTACATGACCTTATGGGACTTTCCTACTTGGCAGTACATCTACGTAT
TAGTCATCGCTATTACCATGGTGATGCGGTTTTGGCAGTACATCAATGGGCGTGGATAGCGGTTTGACTC
ACGGGGATTTCCAAGTCTCCACCCCATTGACGTCAATGGGAGTTTGTTTTGGCACCAAAATCAACGGGAC
TTTCCAAAATGTCGTAACAACTCCGCCCCATTGACGCAAATGGGCGGTAGGCGTGTACGGTGGGAGGTCT
ATATAAGCAGAGCTCTCCGAAGAGCCGAGTGTCTTCGGTTCGAGACCGAATTCGCGAGCTCTCGCTAGCC
AGTTTAAACAATTGCGGCCGCGTACTAGTCTATCGATTTGGATCCACCCTGCAGGAAGTCTAGACCGTCG
ACACGGTCTCTGAGAGAAGACACGTCGCTCTTCGACGTAAGTAACTGACTGTGCCTTCTAGTTGCCAGCC
ATCTGTTGTTTGCCCCTCCCCCGTGCCTTCCTTGACCCTGGAAGGTGCCACTCCCACTGTCCTTTCCTAA
TAAAATGAGGAAATTGCATCGCATTGTCTGAGTAGGTGTCATTCTATTCTGGGGGGTGGGGTGGGGCAGG
ACAGCAAGGGGGAGGATTGGGAAGACAATAGCAGGCATGCTGGGGATGCGGTGGGCTCTATGGCTCGGTA
CCAAATTCCAGAAAAGAGGCCTCCCGAAAGGGGGGCCTTTTTTCGTTTTGGTCCTAAGCTTAACTGGCCG
TCGTTTTACATTCAAATATGTATCCGCTCATGAGACAATAACCCTGATAAATGCTTCAATAATATTGAAA
AAGGAAGAGTATGAGTATTCAACATTTCCGTGTCGCCCTTATTCCCTTTTTTGCGGCATTTTGCCTTCCT
GTTTTTGCTCACCCAGAAACGCTGGTGAAAGTAAAAGATGCTGAAGATCAGTTGGGTGCACGAGTGGGTT
ACATCGAACTGGATCTCAACAGCGGTAAGATCCTTGAGAGTTTTCGCCCCGAAGAACGTTTTCCAATGAT
GAGCACTTTTAAAGTTCTGCTATGTGGCGCGGTATTATCCCGTATTGACGCCGGGCAAGAGCAACTCGGT
CGCCGCATACACTATTCTCAGAATGACTTGGTTGAGTACTCACCAGTCACAGAAAAGCATCTTACGGATG
GCATGACAGTAAGAGAATTATGCAGTGCTGCCATAACCATGAGTGATAACACTGCGGCCAACTTACTTCT
GACAACGATCGGAGGACCGAAGGAGCTAACCGCTTTTTTGCACAACATGGGGGATCATGTAACTCGCCTT
GATCGTTGGGAACCGGAGCTGAATGAAGCCATACCAAACGACGAGCGTGACACCACGATGCCTGTAGCAA
TGGCAACAACGTTGCGCAAACTATTAACTGGCGAACTACTTACTCTAGCTTCCCGGCAACAATTAATAGA
CTGGATGGAGGCGGATAAAGTTGCAGGACCACTTCTGCGCTCGGCCCTTCCGGCTGGCTGGTTTATTGCT
GATAAATCTGGAGCCGGTGAGCGTGGGTCTCGCGGTATCATTGCAGCACTGGGGCCAGATGGTAAGCCCT
CCCGTATCGTAGTTATCTACACGACGGGGAGTCAGGCAACTATGGATGAACGAAATAGACAGATCGCTGA
GATAGGTGCCTCACTGATTAAGCATTGGTAATAATACGACTCACTATAGGGTAACTAATTGAGGCGCGCC
TACCACCGTCAAAAAAAACGGCGCTTTTTAGCGCCGTTTTTATTTTTCAACCTTCCTAGGTAAGTGACCC
TTTAGTGAGGGTTAATTTAGAAAAGATCAAAGGATCTTCTTGAGATCCTTTTTTTCTGCGCGTAATCTGC
TGCTTGCAAACAAAAAAACCACCGCTACCAGCGGTGGTTTGTTTGCCGGATCAAGAGCTACCAACTCTTT
TTCCGAAGGTAACTGGCTTCAGCAGAGCGCAGATACCAAATACTGTTCTTCTAGTGTAGCCGTAGTTAGG
CCACCACTTCAAGAACTCTGTAGCACCGCCTACATACCTCGCTCTGCTAATCCTGTTACCAGTGGCTGCT
GCCAGTGGCGATAAGTCGTGTCTTACCGGGTTGGACTCAAGACGATAGTTACCGGATAAGGCGCAGCGGT
CGGGCTGAACGGGGGGTTCGTGCACACAGCCCAGCTTGGAGCGAACGACCTACACCGAACTGAGATACCT
ACAGCGTGAGCTATGAGAAAGCGCCACGCTTCCCGAAGGGAGAAAGGCGGACAGGTATCCGGTAAGCGGC
AGGGTCGGAACAGGAGAGCGCACGAGGGAGCTTCCAGGGGGAAACGCCTGGTATCTTTATAGTCCTGTCG
GGTTTCGCCACCTCTGACTTGAGCGTCGATTTTTGTGATGCTCGTCAGGGGGGCGGAGCCTATGGAAAAA
CGCCAGCAACGCGGCCCAGGAAACAGCTATGACCATGCCCGGGTAA
